>Addgene plasmid #124039 | JPF0454 | addgene full sequence | sequence record 272811 | Addgene NGS Result
GTTACAGAGATGTTACGAACCACTAGTGCACTGCAGTACATGACTGACTGAGGCCGCGACTCTAGAGTCG
ACCTGCAGGCATGCAAGCTTGATATCAAGCTTATCGATAATCAACCTCTGGATTACAAAATTTGTGAAAG
ATTGACTGGTATTCTTAACTATGTTGCTCCTTTTACGCTATGTGGATACGCTGCTTTAATGCCTTTGTAT
CATGCTATTGCTTCCCGTATGGCTTTCATTTTCTCCTCCTTGTATAAATCCTGGTTGCTGTCTCTTTATG
AGGAGTTGTGGCCCGTTGTCAGGCAACGTGGCGTGGTGTGCACTGTGTTTGCTGACGCAACCCCCACTGG
TTGGGGCATTGCCACCACCTGTCAGCTCCTTTCCGGGACTTTCGCTTTCCCCCTCCCTATTGCCACGGCG
GAACTCATCGCCGCCTGCCTTGCCCGCTGCTGGACAGGGGCTCGGCTGTTGGGCACTGACAATTCCGTGG
TGTTGTCGGGGAAATCATCGTCCTTTCCTTGGCTGCTCGCCTGTGTTGCCACCTGGATTCTGCGCGGGAC
GTCCTTCTGCTACGTCCCTTCGGCCCTCAATCCAGCGGACCTTCCTTCCCGCGGCCTGCTGCCGGCTCTG
CGGCCTCTTCCGCGTCTTCGCCTTCGCCCTCAGACGAGTCGGATCTCCCTTTGGGCCGCCTCCCCGCATC
GATACCGTCGACCTCGAGGGAATTAATTCGAGCTCGGTACCTTTAAGACCAATGACTTACAAGGCAGCTG
TAGATCTTAGCCACTTTTTAAAAGAAAAGGGGGGACTGGAAGGGCTAATTCACTCCCAACGAAGACAAGA
TCTGCTTTTTGCTTGTACTGGGTTTCTCTGGTTAGACCAGATCTGAGCCTGGGAGCTCTCTGGCTAACTA
GGGAACCCACTGCTTAAGCCTCAATAAAGCTTGCCTTGAGTGCTTCAAGTAGTGTGTGCCCGTCTGTTGT
GTGACTCTGGTAACTAGAGATCCCTCAGACCCTTTTAGTCAGTGTGGAAAATCTCTAGCAGCATCTAGAA
TTAATTCCGTGTATTCTATAGTGTCACCTAAATCGTATGTGTATGATACATAAGGTTATGTATTAATTGT
AGCCGCGTTCTAACGACAATATGTACAAGCCTAATTGTGTAGCATCTGGCTTACTGAAGCAGACCCTATC
ATCTCTCTCGTAAACTGCCGTCAGAGTCGGTTTGGTTGGACGAACCTTCTGAGTTTCTGGTAACGCCGTC
CCGCACCCGGAAATGGTCAGCGAACCAATCAGCAGGGTCATCGCTAGCCAGATCCTCTACGCCGGACGCA
TCGTGGCCGGCATCACCGGCGCCACAGGTGCGGTTGCTGGCGCCTATATCGCCGACATCACCGATGGGGA
AGATCGGGCTCGCCACTTCGGGCTCATGAGCGCTTGTTTCGGCGTGGGTATGGTGGCAGGCCCCGTGGCC
GGGGGACTGTTGGGCGCCATCTCCTTGCATGCACCATTCCTTGCGGCGGCGGTGCTCAACGGCCTCAACC
TACTACTGGGCTGCTTCCTAATGCAGGAGTCGCATAAGGGAGAGCGTCGAATGGTGCACTCTCAGTACAA
TCTGCTCTGATGCCGCATAGTTAAGCCAGCCCCGACACCCGCCAACACCCGCTGACGCGCCCTGACGGGC
TTGTCTGCTCCCGGCATCCGCTTACAGACAAGCTGTGACCATCTCCGGGAGCTGCATGTGTCAGAGGTTT
TCACCGTCATCACCGAAACGCGCGAGATGAAAGGGCCTCGTGATACGCCTATTTTTATAGGTTAATGTCA
TGATAATAATGGTTTCTTAGACGTCAGGTGGCACTTTTCGGGGAAATGTGCCGAGCGGCCGCACGGTTAT
CCACAGAATCAGGGGATAACGCAGGAAAGAACATGTGAGCAAAAGGCCAGCAAAAGGCCAGGAACCGTAA
AAAGGCCGCGTTGCTGGCGTTTTTCCATAGGCTCCGCCCCCCTGACGAGCATCACAAAAATCGACGCTCA
AGTCAGAGGTGGCGAAACCCGACAGGACTATAAAGATACCAGGCGTTTCCCCCTGGAAGCTCCCTCGTGC
GCTCTCCTGTTCCGACCCTGCCGCTTACCGGATACCTGTCCGCCTTTCTCCCTTCGGGAAGCGTGGCGCT
TTCTCATAGCTCACGCTGTAGGTATCTCAGTTCGGTGTAGGTCGTTCGCTCCAAGCTGGGCTGTGTGCAC
GAACCCCCCGTTCAGCCCGACCGCTGCGCCTTATCCGGTAACTATCGTCTTGAGTCCAACCCGGTAAGAC
ACGACTTATCGCCACTGGCAGCAGCCACTGGTAACAGGATTAGCAGAGCGAGGTATGTAGGCGGTGCTAC
AGAGTTCTTGAAGTGGTGGCCTAACTACGGCTACACTAGAAGAACAGTATTTGGTATCTGCGCTCTGCTG
AAGCCAGTTACCTTCGGAAAAAGAGTTGGTAGCTCTTGATCCGGCAAACAAACCACCGCTGGTAGCGGTG
GTTTTTTTGTTTGCAAGCAGCAGATTACGCGCAGAAAAAAAGGATCTCAAGAAGATCCTTTGATCTTTTC
TACGGGGTCTGACGCTCAGTGGAACGAAAACTCACGTTAAGGGATTTTGGTCATGACTGATCCTTCAACT
CAGCAAAAGTTCGATTTATTCAACAAAGCCACGTTGTGTCTCAAAATCTCTGATGTTACATTGCACAAGA
TAAAAATATATCATCATGAACAATAAAACTGTCTGCTTACATAAACAGTAATACAAGGGGTGTTATGAGC
CATATTCAACGGGAAACGTCTTGCTCCAGGCCGCGATTAAATTCCAACATGGATGCTGATTTATATGGGT
ATAAATGGGCTCGCGATAATGTCGGGCAATCAGGTGCGACAATCTATCGATTGTATGGGAAGCCCGATGC
GCCAGAGTTGTTTCTGAAACATGGCAAAGGTAGCGTTGCCAATGATGTTACAGATGAGATGGTCAGACTA
AACTGGCTGACGGAATTTATGCCTCTTCCGACCATCAAGCATTTTATCCGTACTCCTGATGATGCATGGT
TACTCACCACTGCGATCCCCGGGAAAACAGCATTCCAGGTATTAGAAGAATATCCTGATTCAGGTGAAAA
TATTGTTGATGCGCTGGCAGTGTTCCTGCGCCGGTTGCATTCGATTCCTGTTTGTAATTGTCCTTTTAAC
AGCGATCGCGTATTTCGCCTCGCTCAGGCGCAATCACGAATGAATAACGGTTTGGTTGATGCGAGTGATT
TTGATGACGAGCGTAATGGCTGGCCTGTTGAACAAGTCTGGAAAGAAATGCATAAGCTTTTGCCATTCTC
ACCGGATTCAGTCGTCACTCATGGTGATTTCTCACTTGATAACCTTATTTTTGACGAGGGGAAATTAATA
GGTTGTATTGATGTTGGACGAGTCGGAATCGCAGACCGATACCAGGATCTTGCCATCCTATGGAACTGCC
TCGGTGAGTTTTCTCCTTCATTACAGAAACGGCTTTTTCAAAAATATGGTATTGATAATCCTGATATGAA
TAAATTGCAGTTTCATTTGATGCTCGATGAGTTTTTCTAATCAGAATTGGTTAATTGGTTGTAACACGCG
GCCGCCAATTTTTTACGGTTCCTGGCCTTTTGCTGGCCTTTTGCTCACATGTTCTTTCCTGCGTTATCCC
CTGATTCTGTGGATAACCGTATTACCGCCTTTGAGTGAGCTGATACCGCTCGCCGCAGCCGAACGACCGA
GCGCAGCGAGTCAGTGAGCGAGGAAGCGGAAGAGCGCCCAATACGCAAACCGCCTCTCCCCGCGCGTTGG
CCGATTCATTAATGCAGCTGTGGAATGTGTGTCAGTTAGGGTGTGGAAAGTCCCCAGGCTCCCCAGCAGG
CAGAAGTATGCAAAGCATGCATCTCAATTAGTCAGCAACCAGGTGTGGAAAGTCCCCAGGCTCCCCAGCA
GGCAGAAGTATGCAAAGCATGCATCTCAATTAGTCAGCAACCATAGTCCCGCCCCTAACTCCGCCCATCC
CGCCCCTAACTCCGCCCAGTTCCGCCCATTCTCCGCCCCATGGCTGACTAATTTTTTTTATTTATGCAGA
GGCCGAGGCCGCCTCGGCCTCTGAGCTATTCCAGAAGTAGTGAGGAGGCTTTTTTGGAGGCCTAGGCTTT
TGCAAAAAGCTTGGACACAAGACAGGCTTGCGAGATATGTTTGAGAATACCACTTTATCCCGCGTCAGGG
AGAGGCAGTGCGTAAAAAGACGCGGACTCATGTGAAATACTGGTTTTTAGTGCGCCAGATCTCTATAATC
TCGCGCAACCTATTTTCCCCTCGAACACTTTTTAAGCCGTAGATAAACAGGCTGGGACACTTCACATGAG
CGAAAAATACATCGTCACCTGGGACATGTTGCAGATCCATGCACGTAAACTCGCAAGCCGACTGATGCCT
TCTGAACAATGGAAAGGCATTATTGCCGTAAGCCGTGGCGGTCTGTACCGGGTGCGTTACTGGCGCGTGA
ACTGGGTATTCGTCATGTCGATACCGTTTGTATTTCCAGCTACGATCACGACAACCAGCGCGAGCTTAAA
GTGCTGAAACGCGCAGAAGGCGATGGCGAAGGCTTCATCGTTATTGATGACCTGGTGGATACCGGTGGTA
CTGCGGTTGCGATTCGTGAAATGTATCCAAAAGCGCACTTTGTCACCATCTTCGCAAAACCGGCTGGTCG
TCCGCTGGTTGATGACTATGTTGTTGATATCCCGCAAGATACCTGGATTGAACAGCCGTGGGATATGGGC
GTCGTATTCGTCCCGCCAATCTCCGGTCGCTAATCTTTTCAACGCCTGGCACTGCCGGGCGTTGTTCTTT
TTAACTTCAGGCGGGTTACAATAGTTTCCAGTAAGTATTCTGGAGGCTGCATCCATGACACAGGCAAACC
TGAGCGAAACCCTGTTCAAACCCCGCTTTAAACATCCTGAAACCTCGACGCTAGTCCGCCGCTTTAATCA
CGGCGCACAACCGCCTGTGCAGTCGGCCCTTGATGGTAAAACCATCCCTCACTGGTATCGCATGATTAAC
CGTCTGATGTGGATCTGGCGCGGCATTGACCCACGCGAAATCCTCGACGTCCAGGCACGTATTGTGATGA
GCGATGCCGAACGTACCGACGATGATTTATACGATACGGTGATTGGCTACCGTGGCGGCAACTGGATTTA
TGAGTGGGCCCCGGATCTTTGTGAAGGAACCTTACTTCTGTGGTGTGACATAATTGGACAAACTACCTAC
AGAGATTTAAAGCTCTAAGGTAAATATAAAATTTTTAAGTGTATAATGTGTTAAACTACTGATTCTAATT
GTTTGTGTATTTTAGATTCCAACCTATGGAACTGATGAATGGGAGCAGTGGTGGAATGCCTTTAATGAGG
AAAACCTGTTTTGCTCAGAAGAAATGCCATCTAGTGATGATGAGGCTACTGCTGACTCTCAACATTCTAC
TCCTCCAAAAAAGAAGAGAAAGGTAGAAGACCCCAAGGACTTTCCTTCAGAATTGCTAAGTTTTTTGAGT
CATGCTGTGTTTAGTAATAGAACTCTTGCTTGCTTTGCTATTTACACCACAAAGGAAAAAGCTGCACTGC
TATACAAGAAAATTATGGAAAAATATTCTGTAACCTTTATAAGTAGGCATAACAGTTATAATCATAACAT
ACTGTTTTTTCTTACTCCACACAGGCATAGAGTGTCTGCTATTAATAACTATGCTCAAAAATTGTGTACC
TTTAGCTTTTTAATTTGTAAAGGGGTTAATAAGGAATATTTGATGTATAGTGCCTTGACTAGAGATCATA
ATCAGCCATACCACATTTGTAGAGGTTTTACTTGCTTTAAAAAACCTCCCACACCTCCCCCTGAACCTGA
AACATAAAATGAATGCAATTGTTGTTGTTAACTTGTTTATTGCAGCTTATAATGGTTACAAATAAAGCAA
TAGCATCACAAATTTCACAAATAAAGCATTTTTTTCACTGCATTCTAGTTGTGGTTTGTCCAAACTCATC
AATGTATCTTATCATGTCTGGATCAACTGGATAACTCAAGCTAACCAAAATCATCCCAAACTTCCCACCC
CATACCCTATTACCACTGCCAATTACCTGTGGTTTCATTTACTCTAAACCTGTGATTCCTCTGAATTATT
TTCATTTTAAAGAAATTGTATTTGTTAAATATGTACTACAAACTTAGTAGTTGGAAGGGCTAATTCACTC
CCAAAGAAGACAAGATATCCTTGATCTGTGGATCTACCACACACAAGGCTACTTCCCTGATTAGCAGAAC
TACACACCAGGGCCAGGGGTCAGATATCCACTGACCTTTGGATGGTGCTACAAGCTAGTACCAGTTGAGC
CAGATAAGGTAGAAGAGGCCAATAAAGGAGAGAACACCAGCTTGTTACACCCTGTGAGCCTGCATGGGAT
GGATGACCCGGAGAGAGAAGTGTTAGAGTGGAGGTTTGACAGCCGCCTAGCATTTCATCACGTGGCCCGA
GAGCTGCATCCGGAGTACTTCAAGAACTGCTGATATCGAGCTTGCTACAAGGGACTTTCCGCTGGGGACT
TTCCAGGGAGGCGTGGCCTGGGCGGGACTGGGGAGTGGCGAGCCCTCAGATCCTGCATATAAGCAGCTGC
TTTTTGCCTGTACTGGGACTCTCTGGTTAGACCAGATCTGAGCCTGGGAGCTCTCTGGCTAACTAGGGAA
CCCACTGCTTAAGCCTCAATAAAGCTTGCCTTGAGTGCTTCAAGTAGTGTGTGCCCGTCTGTTGTGTGAC
TCTGGTAACTAGAGATCCCTCAGACCCTTTTAGTCAGTGTGGAAAATCTCTAGCAGTGGCGCCCGAACAG
GGACTTGAAAGCGAAAGGGAAACCAGAGGAGCTCTCTCGACGCAGGACTCGGCTTGCTGAAGCGCGCACG
GCAAGAGGCGAGGGGCGGCGACTGGTGAGTACGCCAAAAATTTTGACTAGCGGAGGCTAGAAGGAGAGAG
ATGGGTGCGAGAGCGTCAGTATTAAGCGGGGGAGAATTAGATCGCGATGGGAAAAAATTCGGTTAAGGCC
AGGGGGAAAGAAAAAATATAAATTAAAACATATAGTATGGGCAAGCAGGGAGCTAGAACGATTCGCAGTT
AATCCTGGCCTGTTAGAAACATCAGAAGGCTGTAGACAAATACTGGGACAGCTACAACCATCCCTTCAGA
CAGGATCAGAAGAACTTAGATCATTATATAATACAGTAGCAACCCTCTATTGTGTGCATCAAAGGATAGA
GATAAAAGACACCAAGGAAGCTTTAGACAAGATAGAGGAAGAGCAAAACAAAAGTAAGACCACCGCACAG
CAAGCGGCCGGCCGCTGATCTTCAGACCTGGAGGAGGAGATATGAGGGACAATTGGAGAAGTGAATTATA
TAAATATAAAGTAGTAAAAATTGAACCATTAGGAGTAGCACCCACCAAGGCAAAGAGAAGAGTGGTGCAG
AGAGAAAAAAGAGCAGTGGGAATAGGAGCTTTGTTCCTTGGGTTCTTGGGAGCAGCAGGAAGCACTATGG
GCGCAGCGTCAATGACGCTGACGGTACAGGCCAGACAATTATTGTCTGGTATAGTGCAGCAGCAGAACAA
TTTGCTGAGGGCTATTGAGGCGCAACAGCATCTGTTGCAACTCACAGTCTGGGGCATCAAGCAGCTCCAG
GCAAGAATCCTGGCTGTGGAAAGATACCTAAAGGATCAACAGCTCCTGGGGATTTGGGGTTGCTCTGGAA
AACTCATTTGCACCACTGCTGTGCCTTGGAATGCTAGTTGGAGTAATAAATCTCTGGAACAGATTTGGAA
TCACACGACCTGGATGGAGTGGGACAGAGAAATTAACAATTACACAAGCTTAATACACTCCTTAATTGAA
GAATCGCAAAACCAGCAAGAAAAGAATGAACAAGAATTATTGGAATTAGATAAATGGGCAAGTTTGTGGA
ATTGGTTTAACATAACAAATTGGCTGTGGTATATAAAATTATTCATAATGATAGTAGGAGGCTTGGTAGG
TTTAAGAATAGTTTTTGCTGTACTTTCTATAGTGAATAGAGTTAGGCAGGGATATTCACCATTATCGTTT
CAGACCCACCTCCCAACCCCGAGGGGACCCGACAGGCCCGAAGGAATAGAAGAAGAAGGTGGAGAGAGAG
ACAGAGACAGATCCATTCGATTAGTGAACGGATCTCGACGGTATCGCCAAATGGCAGTATTCATCCACAA
TTTTAAAAGAAAAGGGGGGATTGGGGGGTACAGTGCAGGGGAAAGAATAGTAGACATAATAGCAACAGAC
ATACAAACTAAAGAATTACAAAAACAAATTACAAAAATTCAAAATTTTCGGGTTTATTACAGGGACAGCA
GAGATCCAGTTTGGCCCTGAATTCGCATCTAGACTGAACTGGCCGATAATTGCAGACGAACGTCGAATTC
CCACGGGGTTGGGGTTGCGCCTTTTCCAAGGCAGCCCTGGGTTTGCGCAGGGACGCGGCTGCTCTGGGCG
TGGTTCCGGGAAACGCAGCGGCGCCGACCCTGGGTCTTGCACATTCTTCACGTCCGTTCGCAGCGTCACC
CGGATCTTCGCCGCTACCCTTGTGGGCCCCCCGGCGACGCTTCCTGCTCCGCCCCTAAGTCGGGAAGGTT
CCTTGCGGTTCGCGGCGTGCCGGACGTGACAAACGGAAGCCGCACGTGTCACTAGTACCCTCGCAGACGG
ACAGCGCCAGGGAGCAATGGCAGCGCGCCGACCGCGATGGGCTGTGGCCAATAGCGGCTGCTCAGCAGGG
CGCGCCGAGAGCAGCGGCCGGGAAGGGGCGGTGCGGGAGGCGGGGTGTGGGGCGGTAGTGTGGGCCCTGT
TCCTGCCCGCGCGGTGTTCCGCATTCTGCAAGCCTCCGGAGCGCACGTCGGCAGTCGGCTCCCTCGTTGA
CCGAATCACCGACCTCTCTCCCCAGTATGGACAAGAAGTATTCTATCGGACTGGATATCGGGACTAATAG
CGTCGGGTGGGCCGTGATCACTGACGAGTACAAGGTGCCCTCTAAGAAGTTCAAGGTGCTCGGGAACACC
GACCGGCATTCCATCAAGAAAAATCTGATCGGAGCTCTCCTCTTTGATTCAGGGGAAACCGCTGAAGCAA
CCCGCCTCAAGCGGACTGCTAGACGGCGGTACACCAGGAGGAAGAACCGGATTTGTTACCTTCAAGAGAT
ATTCTCCAACGAAATGGCAAAGGTCGACGACAGCTTCTTCCATAGGCTGGAAGAATCATTCCTCGTGGAA
GAGGATAAGAAGCATGAACGGCATCCCATCTTCGGTAATATCGTCGACGAGGTGGCCTATCACGAGAAAT
ACCCAACCATCTACCATCTTCGCAAAAAGCTGGTGGACTCAACCGACAAGGCAGACCTCCGGCTTATCTA
CCTGGCCCTGGCCCACATGATCAAGTTCAGAGGCCACTTCCTGATCGAGGGCGACCTCAATCCTGACAAT
AGCGATGTGGATAAACTGTTCATCCAGCTGGTGCAGACTTACAACCAGCTCTTTGAAGAGAACCCCATCA
ATGCAAGCGGAGTCGATGCCAAGGCCATTCTGTCAGCCCGGCTGTCAAAGAGCCGCAGACTTGAGAATCT
TATCGCTCAGCTGCCGGGTGAAAAGAAAAATGGACTGTTCGGGAACCTGATTGCTCTTTCACTTGGGCTG
ACTCCCAATTTCAAGTCTAATTTCGACCTGGCAGAGGATGCCAAGCTGCAACTGTCCAAGGACACCTATG
ATGACGATCTCGACAACCTCCTGGCCCAGATCGGTGACCAATACGCCGACCTTTTCCTTGCTGCTAAGAA
TCTTTCTGACGCCATCCTGCTGTCTGACATTCTCCGCGTGAACACTGAAATCACCAAGGCCCCTCTTTCA
GCTTCAATGATTAAGCGGTATGATGAGCACCACCAGGACCTGACCCTGCTTAAGGCACTCGTCCGGCAGC
AGCTTCCGGAGAAGTACAAGGAAATCTTCTTTGACCAGTCAAAGAATGGATACGCCGGCTACATCGACGG
AGGTGCCTCCCAAGAGGAATTTTATAAGTTTATCAAACCTATCCTTGAGAAGATGGACGGCACCGAAGAG
CTCCTCGTGAAACTGAATCGGGAGGATCTGCTGCGGAAGCAGCGCACTTTCGACAATGGGAGCATTCCCC
ACCAGATCCATCTTGGGGAGCTTCACGCCATCCTTCGGCGCCAAGAGGACTTCTACCCCTTTCTTAAGGA
CAACAGGGAGAAGATTGAGAAAATTCTCACTTTCCGCATCCCCTACTACGTGGGACCCCTCGCCAGAGGA
AATAGCCGGTTTGCTTGGATGACCAGAAAGTCAGAAGAAACTATCACTCCCTGGAACTTCGAAGAGGTGG
TGGACAAGGGAGCCAGCGCTCAGTCATTCATCGAACGGATGACTAACTTCGATAAGAACCTCCCCAATGA
GAAGGTCCTGCCGAAACATTCCCTGCTCTACGAGTACTTTACCGTGTACAACGAGCTGACCAAGGTGAAA
TATGTCACCGAAGGGATGAGGAAGCCCGCATTCCTGTCAGGCGAACAAAAGAAGGCAATTGTGGACCTTC
TGTTCAAGACCAATAGAAAGGTGACCGTGAAGCAGCTGAAGGAGGACTATTTCAAGAAAATTGAATGCTT
CGACTCTGTGGAGATTAGCGGGGTCGAAGATCGGTTCAACGCAAGCCTGGGTACTTACCATGATCTGCTT
AAGATCATCAAGGACAAGGATTTTCTGGACAATGAGGAGAACGAGGACATCCTTGAGGACATTGTCCTGA
CTCTCACTCTGTTCGAGGACCGGGAAATGATCGAGGAGAGGCTTAAGACCTACGCCCATCTGTTCGACGA
TAAAGTGATGAAGCAACTTAAACGGAGAAGATATACCGGATGGGGACGCCTTAGCCGCAAACTCATCAAC
GGAATCCGGGACAAACAGAGCGGAAAGACCATTCTTGATTTCCTTAAGAGCGACGGATTCGCTAATCGCA
ACTTCATGCAACTTATCCATGATGATTCCCTGACCTTTAAGGAGGACATCCAGAAGGCCCAAGTGTCTGG
ACAAGGTGACTCACTGCACGAGCATATCGCAAATCTGGCTGGTTCACCCGCTATTAAGAAGGGTATTCTC
CAGACCGTGAAAGTCGTGGACGAGCTGGTCAAGGTGATGGGTCGCCATAAACCAGAGAACATTGTCATCG
AGATGGCCAGGGAAAACCAGACTACCCAGAAGGGACAGAAGAACAGCAGGGAGCGGATGAAAAGAATTGA
GGAAGGGATTAAGGAGCTCGGGTCACAGATCCTTAAAGAGCACCCGGTGGAAAACACCCAGCTTCAGAAT
GAGAAGCTCTATCTGTACTACCTTCAAAATGGACGCGATATGTATGTGGACCAAGAGCTTGATATCAACA
GGCTCTCAGACTACGACGTGGACCATATCGTCCCTCAGAGCTTCCTCAAAGACGACTCAATTGACAATAA
GGTGCTGACTCGCTCAGACAAGAACCGGGGAAAGTCAGATAACGTGCCCTCAGAGGAAGTCGTGAAAAAG
ATGAAGAACTATTGGCGCCAGCTTCTGAACGCAAAGCTGATCACTCAGCGGAAGTTCGACAATCTCACTA
AGGCTGAGAGGGGCGGACTGAGCGAACTGGACAAAGCAGGATTCATTAAACGGCAACTTGTGGAGACTCG
GCAGATTACTAAACATGTCGCCCAAATCCTTGACTCACGCATGAATACCAAGTACGACGAAAACGACAAA
CTTATCCGCGAGGTGAAGGTGATTACCCTGAAGTCCAAGCTGGTCAGCGATTTCAGAAAGGACTTTCAAT
TCTACAAAGTGCGGGAGATCAATAACTATCATCATGCTCATGACGCATATCTGAATGCCGTGGTGGGAAC
CGCCCTGATCAAGAAGTACCCAAAGCTGGAAAGCGAGTTCGTGTACGGAGACTACAAGGTCTACGACGTG
CGCAAGATGATTGCCAAATCTGAGCAGGAGATCGGAAAGGCCACCGCAAAGTACTTCTTCTACAGCAACA
TCATGAATTTCTTCAAGACCGAAATCACCCTTGCAAACGGTGAGATCCGGAAGAGGCCGCTCATCGAGAC
TAATGGGGAGACTGGCGAAATCGTGTGGGACAAGGGCAGAGATTTCGCTACCGTGCGCAAAGTGCTTTCT
ATGCCTCAAGTGAACATCGTGAAGAAAACCGAGGTGCAAACCGGAGGCTTTTCTAAGGAATCAATCCTCC
CCAAGCGCAACTCCGACAAGCTCATTGCAAGGAAGAAGGATTGGGACCCTAAGAAGTACGGCGGATTCGA
TTCACCAACTGTGGCTTATTCTGTCCTGGTCGTGGCTAAGGTGGAAAAAGGAAAGTCTAAGAAGCTCAAG
AGCGTGAAGGAACTGCTGGGTATCACCATTATGGAGCGCAGCTCCTTCGAGAAGAACCCAATTGACTTTC
TCGAAGCCAAAGGTTACAAGGAAGTCAAGAAGGACCTTATCATCAAGCTCCCAAAGTATAGCCTGTTCGA
ACTGGAGAATGGGCGGAAGCGGATGCTCGCCTCCGCTGGCGAACTTCAGAAGGGTAATGAGCTGGCTCTC
CCCTCCAAGTACGTGAATTTCCTCTACCTTGCAAGCCATTACGAGAAGCTGAAGGGGAGCCCCGAGGACA
ACGAGCAAAAGCAACTGTTTGTGGAGCAGCATAAGCATTATCTGGACGAGATCATTGAGCAGATTTCCGA
GTTTTCTAAACGCGTCATTCTCGCTGATGCCAACCTCGATAAAGTCCTTAGCGCATACAATAAGCACAGA
GACAAACCAATTCGGGAGCAGGCTGAGAATATCATCCACCTGTTCACCCTCACCAATCTTGGTGCCCCTG
CCGCATTCAAGTACTTCGACACCACCATCGACCGGAAACGCTATACCTCCACCAAAGAAGTGCTGGACGC
CACCCTCATCCACCAGAGCATCACCGGACTTTACGAAACTCGGATTGACCTCTCACAGCTCGGAGGGGAT
GAGGGAGCTGATCCAAAAAAGAAGAGAAAGGTAGATCCAAAAAAGAAGAGAAAGGTAGGTTCTGTGAGCG
TGATCAAGCCCGAGATGAAGATCAAGCTGTGCATGAGGGGCACCGTGAACGGCCACAACTTCGTGATCGA
GGGCGAGGGCAAGGGCAACCCCTACGAGGGCACCCAGATCCTGGACCTGAACGTGACCGAGGGCGCCCCC
CTGCCCTTCGCCTACGACATCCTGACCACCGTGTTCCAGTACGGCAACAGGGCCTTCACCAAGTACCCCG
CCGACATCCAGGACTACTTCAAGCAGACCTTCCCCGAGGGCTACCACTGGGAGAGGAGCATGACCTACGA
GGACCAGGGCATCTGCACCGCCACCAGCAACATCAGCATGAGGGGCGACTGCTTCTTCTACGACATCAGG
TTCGACGGCACCAACTTCCCCCCCAACGGCCCCGTGATGCAGAAGAAGACCCTGAAGTGGGAGCCCAGCA
CCGAGAAGATGTACGTGGAGGACGGCGTGCTGAAGGGCGACGTGAACATGAGGCTGCTGCTGGAGGGCGG
CGGCCACTACAGGTGCGACTTCAAGACCACCTACAAGGCCAAGAAGGAGGTGAGGCTGCCCGACGCCCAC
AAGATCGACCACAGGATCGAGATCCTGAAGCACGACAAGGACTACAACAAGGTGAAGCTGTACGAGAACG
CCGTGGCCAGGTACTCCATGCTGCCCAGCCAGGCCGGATCCTAAACTAGAGATCTATGTGAGGATCCTAA
CTCGAGATCGAGCTGAGCA
Features (pLannotate 1.2.2; 34 found; start..end, strand, type, name):
     60..90      +  misc_feature   MCS (fragment): pUC18/19 multiple cloning site
     91..109     +  misc_feature   MCS (fragment): pBluescript multiple cloning site
    109..697     +  misc_feature   WPRE: woodchuck hepatitis virus posttranscriptional regulatory element
    698..720     +  misc_feature   MCS (fragment): pBluescript multiple cloning site
    737..805     +  CDS            nef (fragment): NEF_HV1Z2 - Experimental evidence at protein level: Swiss-Prot protein existence level 1. Extracellular Nef protein targets CD4(+) T-lymphocytes for apoptosis by interacting with CXCR4 surface receptors. From Human immunodeficiency virus type 1 group M subtype D (isolate Z2/CDC-Z34) (HIV-1).
    807..1040    +  LTR            3' LTR (ΔU3): self-inactivating 3' long terminal repeat (LTR) from HIV-1
   1065..1083    -  promoter       SP6 promoter: promoter for bacteriophage SP6 RNA polymerase
   1311..1590    +  CDS            TcR (fragment): tetracycline efflux protein; tet; confers resistance to tetracycline
   1591..1639    -  misc_feature   bom (fragment): basis of mobility region from pBR322
   1741..1776    -  CDS            rop (fragment): Rop protein, which maintains plasmids at low copy number; rop
   1982..2570    -  rep_origin     ori: high-copy-number ColE1/pMB1/pBR322/pUC origin of replication
   2795..3610    +  CDS            KanR: aminoglycoside phosphotransferase; aph(3')-Ia; confers resistance to kanamycin in bacteria or G418 (Geneticin®) in eukaryotes
   3679..3812    +  rep_origin     RSF ori (fragment): Plasmids containing the RSF 1030 origin of replication can be propagated in E. coli cells that contain additional plasmids with compatible origins.
   3814..3870    +  CDS            lacI (fragment): lac repressor; lacI; The lac repressor binds to the lac operator to inhibit transcription in E. coli. This inhibition can be relieved by adding lactose or isopropyl-β-D-thiogalactopyranoside (IPTG).
   3877..4206    +  promoter       SV40 promoter: SV40 enhancer and early promoter
   4406..4525    +  CDS            gpt (fragment): XGPT_ECOLI - Also known as gpp, gxu. Experimental evidence at protein level: Swiss-Prot protein existence level 1. Purine salvage pathway enzyme that catalyzes the transfer of the ribosyl-5-phosphate group from 5-phospho-alpha-D-ribose 1- diphosphate (PRPP) to the N9 position of the 6-oxopurines guanine and xanthine to form the corresponding ribonucleotides GMP (guanosine 5'- monophosphate) and XMP (xanthosine 5'-monophosphate), with the release of PPi. To a lesser extent, also acts on hypoxanthine (PubMed:9100006, PubMed:3886014). Does not ribophosphorylate adenine (PubMed:3886014). From Esch
   4525..4860    +  CDS            gpt (fragment): XGPT_ECOLI - Also known as gpp, gxu. Experimental evidence at protein level: Swiss-Prot protein existence level 1. Purine salvage pathway enzyme that catalyzes the transfer of the ribosyl-5-phosphate group from 5-phospho-alpha-D-ribose 1- diphosphate (PRPP) to the N9 position of the 6-oxopurines guanine and xanthine to form the corresponding ribonucleotides GMP (guanosine 5'- monophosphate) and XMP (xanthosine 5'-monophosphate), with the release of PPi. To a lesser extent, also acts on hypoxanthine (PubMed:9100006, PubMed:3886014). Does not ribophosphorylate adenine (PubMed:3886014). From Esch
   4955..5260    +  CDS            frsA (fragment): FRSA_ECOLI - Also known as yafA. Experimental evidence at protein level: Swiss-Prot protein existence level 1. Catalyzes the hydrolysis of esters (PubMed:15808744). Displays esterase activity toward pNP-butyrate (PubMed:15808744). May stimulate mixed-acid fermentation by acting as a fermentation/respiration switch that down-regulates respiration and up- regulates fermentation rates (PubMed:15169777). From Escherichia coli (strain K12).
   5264..5338    +  CDS            small t antigen (fragment): SV40 (simian virus 40) small t antigen
   5340..5405    +  intron         small t intron: SV40 (simian virus 40) small t antigen intron
   5535..5555    +  CDS            SV40 NLS: nuclear localization signal of SV40 (simian virus 40) large T antigen
   5874..5957    +  CDS            large T antigen (fragment): large T antigen from SV40 (simian virus 40)
   5980..6114    +  polyA_signal   SV40 poly(A) signal: SV40 polyadenylation signal
   6282..6915    +  LTR            3' LTR: 3' long terminal repeat (LTR) from HIV-1
   6962..7087    +  misc_feature   HIV-1 Ψ: packaging signal of human immunodeficiency virus type 1
   7071..7409    +  CDS            HIV-1 gag (fragment): gag protein from human immunodeficiency virus 1; gag
   7584..7817    +  misc_feature   RRE: The Rev response element (RRE) of HIV-1 allows for Rev-dependent mRNA export from the nucleus to the cytoplasm.
   8194..8294    +  CDS            Rev (fragment): human immunodeficiency virus 1 (HIV-1) Rev protein; rev; enhances nuclear export of unspliced and incompletely spliced viral mRNAs
   8331..8448    +  misc_feature   cPPT/CTS: central polypurine tract and central termination sequence of HIV-1
   8545..9055    +  promoter       hPGK promoter: human phosphoglycerate kinase 1 promoter
   9057..13160   +  CDS            cas9: CAS9_STRP1 - Also known as csn1 From Streptococcus pyogenes serotype M1.
  13173..13193   +  CDS            SV40 NLS: nuclear localization signal of SV40 (simian virus 40) large T antigen
  13197..13217   +  CDS            SV40 NLS: nuclear localization signal of SV40 (simian virus 40) large T antigen
  13224..13895   +  CDS            hmAzami-Green: humanized monomeric Azami-Green fluorescent protein mammalian codon-optimized
