[The description below was written by a language model from this plasmid's Addgene catalogue record and pLannotate feature annotations shown in this document.]
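Description:
JPF0454 is a lentiviral transfer plasmid of about 13.9 kb, built in the pHR-derived destination backbone MTK0_062 from a modular mammalian cloning toolkit and catalogued as a second-generation lentiviral, mammalian expression vector. It is maintained in E. coli through a high-copy ColE1/pUC-type origin and selected with kanamycin via an aph(3')-Ia gene. The bacterial portion also carries remnants of older vector lineages, including fragments of a tetracycline resistance gene, bom, rop and an RSF origin. There is also an SV40 promoter followed by gpt fragments, SV40 small t intron and polyadenylation sequences. These lie outside the viral genome and appear to be backbone leftovers rather than functional payload.

The proviral cassette begins with a full-length HIV-1 LTR (labelled by the annotation software as a 3' LTR but positioned as the upstream repeat). It is followed by the Ψ packaging signal with a partial gag sequence, the Rev response element for Rev-dependent export of the genomic RNA, and the cPPT/CTS that aids nuclear import. Inside, the human PGK1 promoter drives Streptococcus pyogenes Cas9 carrying two C-terminal SV40 nuclear localization signals. According to the catalogue entry, Cas9 is joined through a P2A self-cleaving peptide to humanized monomeric Azami-Green. The P2A itself is not annotated in the feature table, which leaves only a very short gap between the NLS copies and the reporter. A WPRE downstream enhances transcript expression, and a U3-deleted 3' LTR makes the integrated provirus self-inactivating.

Packaged with helper plasmids, the vector delivers constitutive Cas9 to mammalian cells, and green fluorescence marks transduced cells for identification or sorting. No guide RNA cassette is annotated. The depositor notes that the plasmid was used to generate data for a figure in the toolkit publication.
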