Addgene plasmid #124039: JPF0454
Purpose: Encodes pPGK1 driving expression of spCas9 P2A mAzamiGreen in a 2nd gen. Lenti Virus destination vector
Depositing lab: Hana El-Samad. Publication: A Toolkit for Rapid Modular Construction of Biological Circuits in Mammalian Cells. Fonseca JP, Bonny AR, Kumar GR, Ng AH, Town J, Wu QC, Aslankoohi E, Chen SY, Dods G, Harrigan P, Osimiri LC, Kistler AL, El-Samad H. ACS Synth Biol. 2019 Nov 15;8(11):2593-2606. doi: 10.1021/acssynbio.9b00322. Epub 2019 Nov 5. PubMed 31686495.
Backbone
  Vector backbone: MTK0_062
  Vector type: Mammalian Expression
Growth in bacteria
  Bacterial resistance: Kanamycin, 50 μg/mL
  Growth temperature: 37°C
  Growth strain: DH5alpha
  Copy number: Unknown
Gene/Insert
  Gene/Insert name: pHR_pPGK1-spCAS9-P2A-mAzamiGreen
  Species: Synthetic
  Cloning method: Restriction Enzyme; 5′ cloning site unknown (unknown if destroyed); 3′ cloning site unknown (unknown if destroyed)
Terms and licenses: Academic/Nonprofit Terms; Industry Terms: Not Available to Industry
Depositor comments: Plasmid used to generate Fig .4c,d Please visit https://www.biorxiv.org/content/10.1101/506188v2 for BioRxiv preprint
How to cite: JPF0454 was a gift from Hana El-Samad (Addgene plasmid # 124039 ; http://n2t.net/addgene:124039 ; RRID:Addgene_124039)
